Addgene plasmid #117253: p64T-XBMP2
Purpose: mRNA synthesis
Depositing lab: Gerald Thomsen. Depositing organization: Stony Brook University. Publication: Ventral mesoderm induction and patterning by bone morphogenetic protein heterodimers in Xenopus embryos. Nishimatsu S, Thomsen GH. Mech Dev. 1998 Jun;74(1-2):75-88. S0925477398000707 PubMed 9651485.
Backbone
  Vector backbone: p64T
  Vector type: Xenopus expression
Growth in bacteria
  Bacterial resistance: Ampicillin, 100 μg/mL
  Growth temperature: 37°C
  Growth strain: DH5alpha
  Copy number: High Copy
Gene/Insert
  Gene/Insert name: BMP2
  Species: X. laevis (frog)
  Cloning method: Restriction Enzyme; 5′ cloning site Unknown (unknown if destroyed); 3′ cloning site Unknown (unknown if destroyed)
Terms and licenses: Academic/Nonprofit Terms; Industry Terms: Not Available to Industry
How to cite: p64T-XBMP2 was a gift from Gerald Thomsen (Addgene plasmid # 117253 ; http://n2t.net/addgene:117253 ; RRID:Addgene_117253)
