[The description below was written by a language model from this plasmid's Addgene catalogue record and pLannotate feature annotations shown in this document.]
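Description:
p64T-XBMP2 is a 4,982 nt in vitro transcription plasmid built on the p64T backbone and catalogued as a Xenopus expression vector, with the stated purpose of mRNA synthesis. It is maintained in E. coli as a high-copy plasmid through a ColE1/pUC-type origin and is selected with ampicillin via the β-lactamase gene and its own promoter. The backbone also carries leftovers of its cloning-vector ancestry that are not expected to contribute to function: a lac promoter, operator and CAP binding site, and short fragments of lacI, rop, the pBR322 bom region and the tetracycline resistance gene.

The payload is the BMP2 coding sequence from Xenopus laevis, placed downstream of a bacteriophage SP6 promoter at the start of the sequence record. The automated annotation labels the roughly 1.2 kb open reading frame by similarity to human BMP2, but the catalogue entry gives the frog as the source species. BMP2 is a secreted growth factor of the TGF-β superfamily that signals through type I and type II BMP receptors. There is unannotated sequence between the SP6 promoter and the start of the coding region, and again after its end. Vectors of this family commonly flank inserts with untranslated sequences that stabilise the transcript, but the feature table does not identify any here, and the cloning sites used are recorded as unknown. No epitope tag or reporter is annotated.

In use, SP6 RNA polymerase transcribes the insert in vitro to produce synthetic BMP2 mRNA. Given the vector type and the associated work on mesoderm induction and patterning by BMPs, this mRNA is presumably intended for introduction into Xenopus embryos to study BMP signalling.
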