Features (pLannotate 1.2.2; 12 found; start..end, strand, type, name):
      1..19      +  promoter       SP6 promoter: promoter for bacteriophage SP6 RNA polymerase
    248..1441    +  CDS            BMP2: BMP2_HUMAN - Also known as BMP2A. Experimental evidence at protein level: Swiss-Prot protein existence level 1. Growth factor of the TGF-beta superfamily that plays essential roles in many developmental processes, including cardiogenesis, neurogenesis, and osteogenesis (PubMed:18436533, PubMed:31019025, PubMed:24362451). Induces cartilage and bone formation (PubMed:3201241). Initiates the canonical BMP signaling cascade by associating with type I receptor BMPR1A and type II receptor BMPR2 (PubMed:15064755, PubMed:17295905, PubMed:18436533). Once all three components are bound together in a com
   2093..2109    -  protein_bind   lac operator: The lac repressor binds to the lac operator to inhibit transcription in E. coli. This inhibition can be relieved by adding lactose or isopropyl-β-D-thiogalactopyranoside (IPTG). lac repressor encoded by lacI
   2117..2147    -  promoter       lac promoter: promoter for the E. coli lac operon
   2162..2183    -  protein_bind   CAP binding site: CAP binding activates transcription in the presence of cAMP. E. coli catabolite activator protein
   2196..2288    -  CDS            lacI (fragment): lac repressor; lacI; The lac repressor binds to the lac operator to inhibit transcription in E. coli. This inhibition can be relieved by adding lactose or isopropyl-β-D-thiogalactopyranoside (IPTG).
   2471..3059    -  rep_origin     ori: high-copy-number ColE1/pMB1/pBR322/pUC origin of replication
   3230..4090    -  CDS            AmpR: β-lactamase; bla; confers resistance to ampicillin, carbenicillin, and related antibiotics
   4091..4195    -  promoter       AmpR promoter: bla
   4290..4325    +  CDS            rop (fragment): Rop protein, which maintains plasmids at low copy number; rop
   4427..4475    +  misc_feature   bom (fragment): basis of mobility region from pBR322
   4476..4755    -  CDS            TcR (fragment): tetracycline efflux protein; tet; confers resistance to tetracycline
>Addgene plasmid #117253 | p64T-XBMP2 | addgene full sequence | sequence record 249058 | Addgene NGS Result
ATTTAGGTGACACTATAGAATACAAGCTTGGGCTGCAGGTCAATTCCGGCTCATTGCCGACGGACACGGC
GATCAGTCGCAGCGACTATGAGCAGAAAGCGAAGGACTGGGCTGCGAGCAGACGCACAGACTCGCCCTGG
GAAGGAGACGCGTGGAGTAAAAAGACTCGATCGAGTGATGTGGGAAAAACACACGGACAGCAGAAAACCA
TCATCGAGACACAAAGTCGGCGGCGCACAGGTTGACAATGGTCGCTGGGATCCACCCTCTGCTCCTGCTG
CTGTTTTACCAGCTCTTGCTGAGTGGCTGCACTGGACTGATACCCGAGGAAGGCAAGCGCAAGTATACGG
AATCGGGTCGCTCGTCTCCCCAGCAGTCCCAGAGGGTCCTCAACCAGTTCGAGCTCCGGCTGCTCAGTAT
GTTTGGCTTGAAGAGGCGTCCGACGCCTGGCAAAAATGTTGTGATCCCACCCTACATGCTGGACTTGTAC
CACCTGCACTTGGCTCAGTTGGCTGCTGATGAAGGCACTTCTGCCATGGACTTCCAGATGGAGCGGGCAG
CCAGCCGAGCAAATACAGTGAGGAGTTTCCACCATGAAGAATCCATGGAAGAAATTCCTGAGTCTCGTGA
GAAAACAATCCAACGATTCTTCTTCAACCTTTCTTCAATTCCAAATGAGGAGCTGGTCACTTCTGCCGAG
CTGCGGATTTTTCGAGAGCAGGTCCAAGAGCCCTTTGAAAGTGACAGCAGCAAATTGCATCGGATTAATA
TTTACGACATTGTCAAGCCAGCGGCGGCTGCCTCCCGGGGCCCTGTTGTGAGACTATTGGACACCAGACT
GGTACATCATAATGAAAGCAAATGGGAAAGTTTTGATGTAACGCCGGCAATTGCGCGGTGGATTGCACAT
AAACAGCCTAACCATGGGTTTGTTGTTGAAGTGACTCACTTGGACAATGACAAAAATGTGCCTAAGAAGC
ATGTGAGGATTAGTAGGTCTTTAACCCCGGATAAAGATAACTGGCCTCAGATACGGCCATTGTTGGTAAC
TTTTAGCCATGATGGTAAAGGACATGCTCTTCACAAAAGACAAAAGCGCCAAGCTAGGCACAAACAACGT
AAACGCCTTAAATCGAGCTGCAGGAGGCATCCGTTGTACGTAGATTTCAGCGACGTTGGTTGGAATGACT
GGATTGTTGCCCCACCTGGGTATCATGCCTTTTACTGCCACGGGGAATGTCCTTTTCCACTGGCAGACCA
TTTAAACTCTACAAACCATGCAATCGTACAAACTTTGGTGAACTCTGTTAACACAAACATCCCCAAAGCT
TGCTGCGTCCCCACGGAACTCAGTGCCATATCCATGCTCTATCTTGATGAGAATGAAAAAGTAGTATTAA
AAAATTATCAAGACATGGTCGTGGAGGGGTGCGGATGCCGTTAGGCAGTTACGCGCAAGCCAGAGACAAG
AAAGATGACACTTTAATATTTCCTTTTGGAGACTATATTTATGCTTTGAAAAATGATGAAACAATTATTT
TGAAAATATATTTATGTCTACACGGAGGTTGGGAAGCAAATATTTTAATCAGAGAAATATTCCTTTTTTT
AGTTGTACATTTTTATAAGGGTTTGTACCCAGCACATGAAGTATAATGGTCAGATTCCTATTTTGTATTT
ATTTACCATTATAACCACTTTTTTAGGGAAAAAATAGCTGTTTTGTATTTATATGTAATCAACAGAGAAA
ATATAGGGTTTGTAAAAATGTTACTGAAAGCAGATTCATTGGTTTTCTTTTTTTAAGTTATACACAGCTG
GTTATATGGCAAGTGTTATATTTTCTACAAAGCTAATTTTAAGGTCAGTTGTTATAAAAATGATAATGTG
TTGGTTCATTTTTATATCCTTCATATTGTGCCATTAACATGCATTTTTTAAAATGTAGGAAGTCCAGTGT
GCATTGCTTTGTAAATTCAGAATTGGAATTACTCTAGCTAGAGGATCCCCGGGCGAGCTCCCAAAAAAAA
AAAAAAAAAAAAAAAAAAAAAACCGAATTCGTAATCATGTCATAGCTGTTTCCTGTGTGAAATTGTTATC
CGCTCACAATTCCACACAACATACGAGCCGGAAGCATAAAGTGTAAAGCCTGGGGTGCCTAATGAGTGAG
CTAACTCACATTAATTGCGTTGCGCTCACTGCCCGCTTTCCAGTCGGGAAACCTGTCGTGCCAGCTGCAT
TAATGAATCGGCCAACGCGCGGGGAGAGGCGGTTTGCGTATTGGGCGCTCTTCCGCTTCCTCGCTCACTG
ACTCGCTGCGCTCGGTCGTTCGGCTGCGGCGAGCGGTATCAGCTCACTCAAAGGCGGTAATACGGTTATC
CACAGAATCAGGGGATAACGCAGGAAAGAACATGTGAGCAAAAGGCCAGCAAAAGGCCAGGAACCGTAAA
AAGGCCGCGTTGCTGGCGTTTTTCCATAGGCTCCGCCCCCCTGACGAGCATCACAAAAATCGACGCTCAA
GTCAGAGGTGGCGAAACCCGACAGGACTATAAAGATACCAGGCGTTTCCCCCTGGAAGCTCCCTCGTGCG
CTCTCCTGTTCCGACCCTGCCGCTTACCGGATACCTGTCCGCCTTTCTCCCTTCGGGAAGCGTGGCGCTT
TCTCATAGCTCACGCTGTAGGTATCTCAGTTCGGTGTAGGTCGTTCGCTCCAAGCTGGGCTGTGTGCACG
AACCCCCCGTTCAGCCCGACCGCTGCGCCTTATCCGGTAACTATCGTCTTGAGTCCAACCCGGTAAGACA
CGACTTATCGCCACTGGCAGCAGCCACTGGTAACAGGATTAGCAGAGCGAGGTATGTAGGCGGTGCTACA
GAGTTCTTGAAGTGGTGGCCTAACTACGGCTACACTAGAAGAACAGTATTTGGTATCTGCGCTCTGCTGA
AGCCAGTTACCTTCGGAAAAAGAGTTGGTAGCTCTTGATCCGGCAAACAAACCACCGCTGGTAGCGGTGG
TTTTTTTGTTTGCAAGCAGCAGATTACGCGCAGAAAAAAAGGATCTCAAGAAGATCCTTTGATCTTTTCT
ACGGGGTCTGACGCTCAGTGGAACGAAAACTCACGTTAAGGGATTTTGGTCATGAGATTATCAAAAAGGA
TCTTCACCTAGATCCTTTTAAATTAAAAATGAAGTTTTAAATCAATCTAAAGTATATATGAGTAAACTTG
GTCTGACAGTTACCAATGCTTAATCAGTGAGGCACCTATCTCAGCGATCTGTCTATTTCGTTCATCCATA
GTTGCCTGACTCCCCGTCGTGTAGATAACTACGATACGGGAGGGCTTACCATCTGGCCCCAGTGCTGCAA
TGATACCGCGAGACCCACGCTCACCGGCTCCAGATTTATCAGCAATAAACCAGCCAGCCGGAAGGGCCGA
GCGCAGAAGTGGTCCTGCAACTTTATCCGCCTCCATCCAGTCTATTAATTGTTGCCGGGAAGCTAGAGTA
AGTAGTTCGCCAGTTAATAGTTTGCGCAACGTTGTTGCCATTGCTACAGGCATCGTGGTGTCACGCTCGT
CGTTTGGTATGGCTTCATTCAGCTCCGGTTCCCAACGATCAAGGCGAGTTACATGATCCCCCATGTTGTG
CAAAAAAGCGGTTAGCTCCTTCGGTCCTCCGATCGTTGTCAGAAGTAAGTTGGCCGCAGTGTTATCACTC
ATGGTTATGGCAGCACTGCATAATTCTCTTACTGTCATGCCATCCGTAAGATGCTTTTCTGTGACTGGTG
AGTACTCAACCAAGTCATTCTGAGAATAGTGTATGCGGCGACCGAGTTGCTCTTGCCCGGCGTCAATACG
GGATAATACCGCGCCACATAGCAGAACTTTAAAAGTGCTCATCATTGGAAAACGTTCTTCGGGGCGAAAA
CTCTCAAGGATCTTACCGCTGTTGAGATCCAGTTCGATGTAACCCACTCGTGCACCCAACTGATCTTCAG
CATCTTTTACTTTCACCAGCGTTTCTGGGTGAGCAAAAACAGGAAGGCAAAATGCCGCAAAAAAGGGAAT
AAGGGCGACACGGAAATGTTGAATACTCATACTCTTCCTTTTTCAATATTATTGAAGCATTTATCAGGGT
TATTGTCTCATGAGCGGATACATATTTGAATGTATTTAGAAAAATAAACAAATAGGGGTTCCGCGCACAT
TTCCCCGAAAAGTGCCACCTGACGTCTAAGAAACCATTATTATCATGACATTAACCTATAAAAATAGGCG
TATCACGAGGCCCTTTCGTCTCGCGCGTTTCGGTGATGACGGTGAAAACCTCTGACACATGCAGCTCCCG
GAGACGGTCACAGCTTGTCTGTAAGCGGATGCCGGGAGCAGACAAGCCCGTCAGGGCGCGTCAGCGGGTG
TTGGCGGGTGTCGGGGCTGGCTTAACTATGCGGCATCAGAGCAGATTGTACTGAGAGTGCACCATTCGAC
GCTCTCCCTTATGCGACTCCTGCATTAGGAAGCAGCCCAGTAGTAGGTTGAGGCCGTTGAGCACCGCCGC
CGCAAGGAATGGTGCATGCAAGGAGATGGCGCCCAACAGTCCCCCGGCCACGGGGCCTGCCACCATACCC
ACGCCGAAACAAGCGCTCATGAGCCCGAAGTGGCGAGCCCGATCTTCCCCATCGGTGATGTCGGCGATAT
AGGCGCCAGCAACCGCACCTGTGGCGCCGGTGATGCCGGCCACGATGCGTCCGGCGTAGAGGATCTGGCT
AGCGATGACCCTGCTGATTGGTTCGCTGACCATTTCCGGGTGCGGGACGGCGTTACCAGAAACTCAGAAG
GTTCGTCCAACCAAACCGACTCTGACGGCAGTTTACGAGAGAGATGATAGGGTCTGCTTCAGTAAGCCAG
ATGCTACACAATTAGGCTTGTACATATTGTCGTTAGAACGCGGCTACAATTAATACATAACCTTATGTAT
CATACACATACG
